Addgene plasmid #16313: pUHG10.3-TetO-Rs1
Depositing lab: Bruce Conklin. Depositing organization: J. David Gladstone Institutes. Publication: Osteoblast expression of an engineered Gs-coupled receptor dramatically increases bone mass. Hsiao EC, Boudignon BM, Chang WC, Bencsik M, Peng J, Nguyen TD, Manalac C, Halloran BP, Conklin BR, Nissenson RA. Proc Natl Acad Sci U S A. 2008 Jan 29. 105(4):1209-14. 10.1073/pnas.0707457105 PubMed 18212126.
Backbone
  Vector backbone: pUHG10-3
  Backbone size w/o insert (bp): 3705
  Vector type: Mammalian Expression
  Selectable markers: Neomycin (select with G418)
Growth in bacteria
  Bacterial resistance: Ampicillin, 100 μg/mL
  Growth temperature: 37°C
  Growth strain: DH5alpha
  Copy number: Unknown
Gene/Insert
  Gene/Insert name: h5HT4b Serotonin Receptor (Rs1 D100A RASSL) (alt names: Rs1; D100A; 5HT4)
  Species: H. sapiens (human)
  Insert size (bp): 1745
  Mutation: Added FLAG tag; Changed Aspartic Acid 100 to Alanine.
  Entrez Gene: RS1 (a.k.a. RS, XLRS1)
  Tag / fusion protein: FLAG (N terminal on backbone)
  Cloning method: Restriction Enzyme; 5′ cloning site NotI (not destroyed); 3′ cloning site NotI (not destroyed)
  Sequencing primers: 5′ CCACGCTGTTTTGACCTCC; 3′ CCCTGAAAACTTTGCCCCCT
Terms and licenses: Academic/Nonprofit Terms; Industry Terms: Not Available to Industry
How to cite: pUHG10.3-TetO-Rs1 was a gift from Bruce Conklin (Addgene plasmid # 16313 ; http://n2t.net/addgene:16313 ; RRID:Addgene_16313)
