[The description below was written by a language model from this plasmid's Addgene catalogue record and pLannotate feature annotations shown in this document.]
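Description:
pUHG10.3-TetO-Rs1 is a mammalian expression plasmid built on the pUHG10-3 backbone that places an engineered human serotonin receptor under tetracycline-regulated control. It is propagated in E. coli through a high-copy ColE1/pUC-type origin and selected with ampicillin via the β-lactamase gene and its native promoter. The catalogue entry lists neomycin/G418 as a mammalian selectable marker, but the annotated 5,010-nt depositor sequence shows no neomycin resistance cassette. That listing should therefore be treated with caution.

The expression unit begins with a tetracycline response element carrying seven tetO operator copies, fused to a minimal CMV promoter. Transcription therefore depends on a separately supplied tetracycline-controlled transactivator and can be switched with tetracycline or doxycycline. Downstream lies a short FLAG epitope segment, followed by the human 5-HT4 receptor (HTR4, h5HT4b isoform) coding sequence, cloned as a NotI fragment. The receptor carries an aspartate-to-alanine change at position 100, which defines it as Rs1, a Gs-coupled RASSL (receptor activated solely by a synthetic ligand). The N-terminal FLAG tag allows the receptor to be detected. The transcript is processed using a rabbit β-globin intron, a residual globin exon fragment and the β-globin polyadenylation signal. The repository's Entrez link to the retinoschisin gene RS1 appears to be a name collision, since the annotated insert is HTR4.

The construct provides inducible expression of a designer Gs-signalling receptor. The associated publication used Rs1 expression in osteoblasts to study the effect of Gs signalling on bone mass.
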