Features (pLannotate 1.2.2; 14 found; start..end, strand, type, name):
     15..285     +  protein_bind   tetracycline response element: contains seven copies of the tetracycline operator tetO tetracycline repressor TetR
    296..313     +  misc_feature   MCS (fragment): pUC18/19 multiple cloning site
    318..355     +  promoter       minimal CMV promoter: human cytomegalovirus (CMV) immediate early promoter
    518..538     +  CDS            3xFLAG (fragment): three tandem FLAG® epitope tags
    559..578     +  misc_feature   MCS (fragment): pBluescript multiple cloning site
    578..1741    +  CDS            HTR4: 5HT4R_HUMAN - Experimental evidence at protein level: Swiss-Prot protein existence level 1. This is one of the several different receptors for 5- hydroxytryptamine (serotonin), a biogenic hormone that functions as a neurotransmitter, a hormone, and a mitogen. The activity of this receptor is mediated by G proteins that stimulate adenylate cyclase. From Homo sapiens (Human).
   1753..1786    +  misc_feature   MCS (fragment): pUC18/19 multiple cloning site
   1801..2373    +  intron         β-globin intron: intron from rabbit β-globin gene
   2377..2499    +  CDS            HBB: HBB_COLGU - Experimental evidence at transcript level: Swiss-Prot protein existence level 2. Involved in oxygen transport from the lung to the various peripheral tissues. From Colobus guereza (Mantled guereza) (Eastern black-and-white colobus monkey).
   2570..2625    +  polyA_signal   β-globin poly(A) signal: rabbit β-globin polyadenylation signal (Gil and Proudfoot, 1987)
   2951..3004    -  CDS            lacI (fragment): lac repressor; lacI; The lac repressor binds to the lac operator to inhibit transcription in E. coli. This inhibition can be relieved by adding lactose or isopropyl-β-D-thiogalactopyranoside (IPTG).
   3187..3775    -  rep_origin     ori: high-copy-number ColE1/pMB1/pBR322/pUC origin of replication
   3946..4806    -  CDS            AmpR: β-lactamase; bla; confers resistance to ampicillin, carbenicillin, and related antibiotics
   4807..4911    -  promoter       AmpR promoter: bla
>Addgene plasmid #16313 | pUHG10.3-TetO-Rs1 | depositor full sequence | sequence record 8494 | Author sequence
CTCGAGTTTACCACTCCCTATCAGTGATAGAGAAAAGTGAAAGTCGAGTTTACCACTCCCTATCAGTGAT
AGAGAAAAGTGAAAGTCGAGTTTACCACTCCCTATCAGTGATAGAGAAAAGTGAAAGTCGAGTTTACCAC
TCCCTATCAGTGATAGAGAAAAGTGAAAGTCGAGTTTACCACTCCCTATCAGTGATAGAGAAAAGTGAAA
GTCGAGTTTACCACTCCCTATCAGTGATAGAGAAAAGTGAAAGTCGAGTTTACCACTCCCTATCAGTGAT
AGAGAAAAGTGAAAGTCGAGCTCGGTACCCGGGTCGAGTAGGCGTGTACGGTGGGAGGCCTATATAAGCA
GAGCTCGTTTAGTGAACCGTCAGATCGCCTGGAGACGCCATCCACGCTGTTTTGACCTCCATAGAAGACA
CCGGGACCGATCCAGCCTCCGCGGCCCCGAATTCGCCCTTGATATCACCATGAAGACGATCATCGCCCTG
AGCTACATCTTCTGCCTGGTATTCGCCGACTACAAGGACGATGATGACGCCAGCGGCCGCGCCCGGGCGG
ATCCCCCGGGCTGCAGGATGGACAAACTTGATGCTAATGTGAGTTCTGAGGAGGGTTTCGGGTCAGTGGA
GAAGGTGGTGCTGCTCACGTTTCTCTCGACGGTTATCCTGATGGCCATCTTGGGGAACCTGCTGGTGATG
GTGGCTGTGTGCTGGGACAGGCAGCTCAGGAAAATAAAAACAAATTATTTCATTGTATCTCTTGCTTTTG
CGGATCTGCTGGTTTCGGTGCTGGTGATGCCCTTTGGTGCCATTGAGCTGGTTCAAGACATCTGGATTTA
TGGGGAGGTGTTTTGTCTTGTTCGGACATCTCTGGCCGTCCTGCTCACAACGGCATCGATTTTTCACCTG
TGCTGCATTTCTCTGGATAGGTATTACGCCATCTGCTGCCAGCCTTTGGTCTATAGGAACAAGATGACCC
CTCTGCGCATCGCATTAATGCTGGGAGGCTGCTGGGTCATCCCCACGTTTATTTCTTTTCTCCCTATAAT
GCAAGGCTGGAATAACATTGGCATAATTGATTTGATAGAAAAGAGGAAGTTCAACCAGAACTCTAACTCT
ACGTACTGTGTCTTCATGGTCAACAAGCCCTACGCCATCACCTGCTCTGTGGTGGCCTTCTACATCCCAT
TTCTCCTCATGGTGCTGGCCTATTACCGCATCTATGTCACAGCTAAGGAGCATGCCCATCAGATCCAGAT
GTTACAACGGGCAGGAGCCTCCTCCGAGAGCAGGCCTCAGTCGGCAGACCAGCATAGCACTCATCGCATG
AGGACAGAGACCAAAGCAGCCAAGACCCTATGCATCATCATGGGTTGCTTCTGCCTCTGCTGGGCACCAT
TCTTTGTCACCAATATTGTGGATCCTTTCATAGACTACACTGTCCCTGGGCAGGTGTGGACTGCTTTCCT
CTGGCTCGGCTATATCAATTCCGGGTTGAACCCTTTTCTCTACGCCTTCTTGAATAAGTCTTTTAGACGT
GCCTTCCTCATCATCCTCTGCTGTGATGATGAGCGCTACCGAAGACCTTCCATTCTGGGCCAGACTGTCC
CTTGTTCAACCACAACCATTAATGGATCCACACATGTACTAAGGGATGCAGTGGAGTGTGGTGGCCAGTG
GGAGAGTCAGTGTCACCCGCCAGCAACTTCTCCTTTGGTGGCTGCTCAGCCCAGTGACACTTAGGCGGCC
GCGAATTCGAGCTCGGTACCCGGGGATCCTCTAGAGCTGAGAACTTCAGGGTGAGTTTGGGGACCCTTGA
TTGTTCTTTCTTTTTCGCTATTGAAAAATTCATGTTATATGGAGGGGGCAAAGTTTTCAGGGTGTTGTTT
AGAATGGGAAGATGTCCCTTGTATCACCATGGACCCTCATGATAATTTTGTTTCTTTCACTTTCTACTCT
GTTGACAACCATTGTCTCCTCTTATTTTCTTTTCATTTTCTGTAACTTTTTTCGTTAAACTTTAGCTTGC
ATTTGTAACGAATTTTTAAATTCACTTTCGTTTATTTGTCAGATTGTAAGTACTTTCTCTAATCACTTTT
TTTTCAAGGCAATCAGGGTAATTATATTGTACTTCAGCACAGTTTTAGAGAACAATTGTTATAATTAAAT
GATAAGGTAGAATATTTCTGCATATAAATTCTGGCTGGCGTGGAAATATTCTTATTGGTAGAAACAACTA
CATCCTGGTAATCATCCTGCCTTTCTCTTTATGGTTACAATGATATACACTGTTTGAGATGAGGATAAAA
TACTCTGAGTCCAAACCGGGCCCCTCTGCTAACCATGTTCATGCCTTCTTCTTTTTCCTACAGCTCCTGG
GCAACGTGCTGGTTGTTGTGCTGTCTCATCATTTTGGCAAAGAATTCACTCCTCAGGTGCAGGCTGCCTA
TCAGAAGGTGGTGGCTGGTGTGGCCAATGCCCTGGCTCACAAATACCACTGAGATCTTTTTCCCTCTGCC
AAAAATTATGGGGACATCATGAAGCCCCTTGAGCATCTGACTTCTGGGTAATAAAGGAAATTTATTTTCA
TTGCAATAGTGTGTGGGAATTTTTTGTGTCTCTCACTCGGAAGGACATATGGGAGGGCAAATCATTTAAA
ACATCAGAATGAGTATTTGGTTTAGAGTTTGGCAACATATGCCATATGCTGGCTGCCATGAACAAAGGTG
GCTATAAAGAGGTCATCAGTATATGAAACAGCCCCCTGCTGTCCATTCCTTATTCCATAGAAAAGCCTTG
ACTTGAGGTTAGATTTTTTTTATATTTTGTTTTGTGTTATTTTTTTCTTTAACATCCCTAAAATTTTCCT
TACATGTTTTACTAGCCAGATTTTTCCTCCTCTCCTGACTACTCCCAGTCATAGCTGTCCCTCTTCTCTT
ATGAACTCGACTGCATTAATGAATCGGCCAACGCGCGGGGAGAGGCGGTTTGCGTATTGGGCGCTCTTCC
GCTTCCTCGCTCACTGACTCGCTGCGCTCGGTCGTTCGGCTGCGGCGAGCGGTATCAGCTCACTCAAAGG
CGGTAATACGGTTATCCACAGAATCAGGGGATAACGCAGGAAAGAACATGTGAGCAAAAGGCCAGCAAAA
GGCCAGGAACCGTAAAAAGGCCGCGTTGCTGGCGTTTTTCCATAGGCTCCGCCCCCCTGACGAGCATCAC
AAAAATCGACGCTCAAGTCAGAGGTGGCGAAACCCGACAGGACTATAAAGATACCAGGCGTTTCCCCCTG
GAAGCTCCCTCGTGCGCTCTCCTGTTCCGACCCTGCCGCTTACCGGATACCTGTCCGCCTTTCTCCCTTC
GGGAAGCGTGGCGCTTTCTCAATGCTCACGCTGTAGGTATCTCAGTTCGGTGTAGGTCGTTCGCTCCAAG
CTGGGCTGTGTGCACGAACCCCCCGTTCAGCCCGACCGCTGCGCCTTATCCGGTAACTATCGTCTTGAGT
CCAACCCGGTAAGACACGACTTATCGCCACTGGCAGCAGCCACTGGTAACAGGATTAGCAGAGCGAGGTA
TGTAGGCGGTGCTACAGAGTTCTTGAAGTGGTGGCCTAACTACGGCTACACTAGAAGGACAGTATTTGGT
ATCTGCGCTCTGCTGAAGCCAGTTACCTTCGGAAAAAGAGTTGGTAGCTCTTGATCCGGCAAACAAACCA
CCGCTGGTAGCGGTGGTTTTTTTGTTTGCAAGCAGCAGATTACGCGCAGAAAAAAAGGATCTCAAGAAGA
TCCTTTGATCTTTTCTACGGGGTCTGACGCTCAGTGGAACGAAAACTCACGTTAAGGGATTTTGGTCATG
AGATTATCAAAAAGGATCTTCACCTAGATCCTTTTAAATTAAAAATGAAGTTTTAAATCAATCTAAAGTA
TATATGAGTAAACTTGGTCTGACAGTTACCAATGCTTAATCAGTGAGGCACCTATCTCAGCGATCTGTCT
ATTTCGTTCATCCATAGTTGCCTGACTCCCCGTCGTGTAGATAACTACGATACGGGAGGGCTTACCATCT
GGCCCCAGTGCTGCAATGATACCGCGAGACCCACGCTCACCGGCTCCAGATTTATCAGCAATAAACCAGC
CAGCCGGAAGGGCCGAGCGCAGAAGTGGTCCTGCAACTTTATCCGCCTCCATCCAGTCTATTAATTGTTG
CCGGGAAGCTAGAGTAAGTAGTTCGCCAGTTAATAGTTTGCGCAACGTTGTTGCCATTGCTACAGGCATC
GTGGTGTCACGCTCGTCGTTTGGTATGGCTTCATTCAGCTCCGGTTCCCAACGATCAAGGCGAGTTACAT
GATCCCCCATGTTGTGCAAAAAAGCGGTTAGCTCCTTCGGTCCTCCGATCGTTGTCAGAAGTAAGTTGGC
CGCAGTGTTATCACTCATGGTTATGGCAGCACTGCATAATTCTCTTACTGTCATGCCATCCGTAAGATGC
TTTTCTGTGACTGGTGAGTACTCAACCAAGTCATTCTGAGAATAGTGTATGCGGCGACCGAGTTGCTCTT
GCCCGGCGTCAATACGGGATAATACCGCGCCACATAGCAGAACTTTAAAAGTGCTCATCATTGGAAAACG
TTCTTCGGGGCGAAAACTCTCAAGGATCTTACCGCTGTTGAGATCCAGTTCGATGTAACCCACTCGTGCA
CCCAACTGATCTTCAGCATCTTTTACTTTCACCAGCGTTTCTGGGTGAGCAAAAACAGGAAGGCAAAATG
CCGCAAAAAAGGGAATAAGGGCGACACGGAAATGTTGAATACTCATACTCTTCCTTTTTCAATATTATTG
AAGCATTTATCAGGGTTATTGTCTCATGAGCGGATACATATTTGAATGTATTTAGAAAAATAAACAAATA
GGGGTTCCGCGCACATTTCCCCGAAAAGTGCCACCTGACGTCTAAGAAACCATTATTATCATGACATTAA
CCTATAAAAATAGGCGTATCACGAGGCCCTTTCGTCTTCA
