>Addgene plasmid #16313 | pUHG10.3-TetO-Rs1 | addgene partial sequence | sequence record 22688 | LNCX 5'-AGCTCGTTTAGTGAACCGTCAGATC-3'
GTTTTGACTCCATAGAAGACACCGGGACCGATCCAGCCTCCGCGGCCCCGAATTCGCCCTTGATATCACC
ATGAAGACGATCATCGCCCTGAGCTACATCTTCTGCCTGGTATTCGCCGACTACAAGGACGATGATGACG
CCAGCGGCCGCGCCCGGGCGGATCCCCCGGGCTGCAGGATGGACAAACTTGATGCTAATGTGAGTTCTGA
GGAGGGTTTCGGGTCAGTGGAGAAGGTGGTGCTGCTCACGTTTCTCTCGACGGTTATCCTGATGGCCATC
TTGGGGAACCTGCTGGTGATGGTGGCTGTGTGCTGGGACAGGCAGCTCAGGAAAATAAAAACAAATTATT
TCATTGTATCTCTTGCTTTTGCGGATCTGCTGGTTTCGGTGCTGGTGATGCCCTTTGGTGCCATTGAGCT
GGTTCAAGACATCTGGATTTATGGGGAGGTGTTTTGTCTTGTTCGGACATCTCTGGCCGTCCTGCTCACA
ACGGCATCGATTTTTCACCTGTGCTGCATTTCTCTGGATAGGTATTACGCCATCTGCTGCCAGCCTTTGG
TCTATAGGAACAAGATGACCCCTCTGCGCATCGCATTAATGCTGGGAGGCTGCTGGGTCATCCCCACGTT
TATTTCTTTTCTCCCTATAATGCAAGGCTGGAATAACATTGGCATAATTGATTTGATAGNAAAGAGGAAG
TTCAACCAGAACTCTAACTCTACGTACTGTGTCTTCATGGGTCACAAGCCCTACGCCATCACCTGCTCTG
TGGTGGCCTTCTACATCCCATTTCTCCTCATG
